LOCUS       Exported 6576 bp ds-DNA circular SYN 13-MAY-2021
DEFINITION  Mammalian expression plasmid for SARS-CoV-2 nsp11.
ACCESSION   .
VERSION     .
KEYWORDS    pGBW-m4252982
SOURCE      synthetic DNA construct
  ORGANISM  synthetic DNA construct
REFERENCE   1 (bases 1 to 6576)
  TITLE     SARS-CoV-2 protein Mammalian expression constructs, tagged, for
            protein expression and/or purification
REFERENCE   2 (bases 1 to 6576)
  AUTHORS   .
  TITLE     Direct Submission
  JOURNAL   Exported May 13, 2021 from SnapGene Server 1.1.58
            http://www.snapgene.com
FEATURES             Location/Qualifiers
     source          1..6576
                     /organism="synthetic DNA construct"
                     /mol_type="other DNA"
     promoter        670..1879
                     /label=UbC promoter
                     /note="human ubiquitin C promoter"
     primer_bind     1716..1735
                     /label=hUBCpro-F
                     /note="Human Ubiquitin C (UbC) promoter, forward primer"
     CDS             1883..2911
                     /codon_start=1
                     /gene="aph(4)-Ia"
                     /product="aminoglycoside phosphotransferase from E. coli"
                     /label=HygR
                     /note="confers resistance to hygromycin"
                     /translation="MGKKPELTATSVEKFLIEKFDSVSDLMQLSEGEESRAFSFDVGGR
                     GYVLRVNSCADGFYKDRYVYRHFASAALPIPEVLDIGEFSESLTYCISRRAQGVTLQDL
                     PETELPAVLQPVAEAMDAIAAADLSQTSGFGPFGPQGIGQYTTWRDFICAIADPHVYHW
                     QTVMDDTVSASVAQALDELMLWAEDCPEVRHLVHADFGSNNVLTDNGRITAVIDWSEAM
                     FGDSQYEVANIFFWRPWLACMEQQTRYFERRHPELAGSPRLRAYMLRIGLDQLYQSLVD
                     GNFDDAAWAQGRCDAIVRSGAGTVGRTQIARRSAAVWTDGCVEVLADSGNRRPSTRPRA
                     KE"
     polyA_signal    2938..2986
                     /note="synthetic polyadenylation signal"
     CDS             3252..4112
                     /codon_start=1
                     /gene="bla"
                     /product="beta-lactamase"
                     /label=AmpR
                     /note="confers resistance to ampicillin, carbenicillin, and
                     related antibiotics"
                     /translation="MSIQHFRVALIPFFAAFCLPVFAHPETLVKVKDAEDQLGARVGYI
                     ELDLNSGKILESFRPEERFPMMSTFKVLLCGAVLSRIDAGQEQLGRRIHYSQNDLVEYS
                     PVTEKHLTDGMTVRELCSAAITMSDNTAANLLLTTIGGPKELTAFLHNMGDHVTRLDRW
                     EPELNEAIPNDERDTTMPVAMATTLRKLLTGELLTLASRQQLIDWMEADKVAGPLLRSA
                     LPAGWFIADKSGAGERGSRGIIAALGPDGKPSRIVVIYTTGSQATMDERNRQIAEIGAS
                     LIKHW"
     primer_bind     complement(3470..3489)
                     /label=Amp-R
                     /note="Ampicillin resistance gene, reverse primer"
     terminator      4125..4261
                     /label=rrnG terminator
                     /note="transcription terminator from the E. coli ribosomal
                     RNA rrnG operon (Albrechtsen et al., 1991)"
     misc_feature    4413..4484
                     /label=5' beta-globin insulator
                     /note="insulator upstream of the human beta-globin locus
                     (Farrell et al., 2002)"
     terminator      4489..4535
                     /label=T7 terminator
                     /note="transcription terminator for bacteriophage T7 RNA
                     polymerase"
     polyA_signal    4553..4601
                     /note="synthetic polyadenylation signal"
     enhancer        4682..4985
                     /label=CMV enhancer
                     /note="human cytomegalovirus immediate early enhancer"
     promoter        4987..5189
                     /label=CMV promoter
                     /note="human cytomegalovirus (CMV) immediate early
                     promoter"
     primer_bind     5140..5160
                     /label=CMV-F
                     /note="Human CMV immediate early promoter, forward primer"
     regulatory      5258..5267
                     /regulatory_class="other"
                     /note="vertebrate consensus sequence for strong initiation
                     of translation (Kozak, 1987)"
     polyA_signal    5368..5489
                     /label=SV40 poly(A) signal
                     /note="SV40 polyadenylation signal"
     primer_bind     complement(5379..5398)
                     /label=EBV-rev
                     /note="SV40 polyA terminator, reverse primer"
     primer_bind     5433..5452
                     /label=SV40pA-R
                     /note="SV40 polyA, reverse primer"
     terminator      5604..5650
                     /label=T7 terminator
                     /note="transcription terminator for bacteriophage T7 RNA
                     polymerase"
     terminator      5680..5816
                     /label=rrnG terminator
                     /note="transcription terminator from the E. coli ribosomal
                     RNA rrnG operon (Albrechtsen et al., 1991)"
     misc_feature    5861..5932
                     /label=3' beta-globin insulator
                     /note="insulator downstream of the human beta-globin locus
                     (Farrell et al., 2002)"
     rep_origin      complement(6158..170)
                     /direction=LEFT
                     /label=ori
                     /note="high-copy-number ColE1/pMB1/pBR322/pUC origin of
                     replication"
     primer_bind     complement(6238..6257)
                     /label=pBR322ori-F
                     /note="pBR322 origin, forward primer"
ORIGIN
        1 ctaactacgg ctacactaga agaacagtat ttggtatctg cgctctgctg aagccagtta
       61 ccttcggaaa aagagttggt agctcttgat ccggcaaaca aaccaccgct ggtagcggtg
      121 gtttttttgt ttgcaagcag cagattacgc gcagaaaaaa aggatctcaa gaagatcctt
      181 tgatcttttc tacggggtct gacgctcagt ggaacgaaaa ctcacgttaa gggattttgg
      241 tcatgagatt atcaaaaagg atcttcacct agatcctttt aaattaaaaa tgaagtttta
      301 aatcaatcta aagtatatat gagtaaactt ggtctgacag ttaccaatgc ttaatcagtg
      361 aggcacctat ctcagcgatc tgtctatttc gttcatccat agttgcattt aaatttccga
      421 actctccaag gccctcgtcg gaaaatcttc aaacctttcg tccgatccat cttgcaggct
      481 acctctcgaa cgaactatcg caagtctctt ggccggcctt gcgccttggc tattgcttgg
      541 cagcgcctat cgccaggtat tactccaatc ccgaatatcc gagatcggga tcacccgaga
      601 gaagttcaac ctacatcctc aatcccgatc tatccgagat ccgaggaata tcgaaatcgg
      661 ggcgcgcctg gcctccgcgc cgggttttgg cgcctcccgc gggcgccccc ctcgtcacgg
      721 cgagcgctgc cacgtcagac gaagggcgca ggagcgtcct gatccttccg cccggacgct
      781 caggacagcg gcccgctgct cataagactc ggccttagaa ccccagtatc agcagaagga
      841 cattttagga cgggacttgg gtgactctag ggcactggtt ttctttccag agagcggaac
      901 aggcgaggaa aagtagtccc ttctcggcga ttctgcggag ggatctccgt ggggcggtga
      961 acgccgatga ttatataagg acgcgccggg tgtggcacag ctagttccgt cgcagccggg
     1021 atttgggtcg cggttcttgt ttgtggatcg ctgtgatcgt cacttggtga gtagcgggct
     1081 gctgggctgg ccggggcttt cgtggccgcc gggccgctcg gtgggacgga agcgtgtgga
     1141 gagaccgcca agggctgtag tctgggtccg cgagcaaggt tgccctgaac tgggggttgg
     1201 ggggagcgca gcaaaatggc ggctgttccc gagtcttgaa tggaagacgc ttgtgaggcg
     1261 ggctgtgagg tcgttgaaac aaggtggggg gcatggtggg cggcaagaac ccaaggtctt
     1321 gagcccttcg ctaatgcggg aaagctctta ttcgggtgag atgggctggg caccatctgg
     1381 ggaccctgac gtgaagtttg tcactgactg gagaactcgg tttgtcgtct gttgcggggg
     1441 cggcagttat ggcggtgccg ttgggcagtg cacccgtacc tttgggagcg cgcgccctcg
     1501 tcgtgtcgtg acgtcacccg ttctgttggc ttataatgca gggtggggcc accagccggt
     1561 aggtgtgcgg taggcttttc tccgtcgcag gacgcagggt tcgggcctag ggtaggctct
     1621 cctgaatcga caggcgccgg acctctggtg aggggaggga taagtgaggc gtcagtttct
     1681 ttggtcggtt ttatgtacct atcttcttaa gtagctgaag ctccggtttt gaactatgcg
     1741 ctcggggttg gcgagtgtgt tttgtgaagt tttttaggca ccttttgaaa tgtaatcatt
     1801 tgggtcaata tgtaattttc agtgttagac ttgtaaattg tccgctaaat tctggccgtt
     1861 tttggctttt ttgttagaca acatgggtaa aaagcctgaa ctcaccgcga cgtctgtcga
     1921 gaagtttctg atcgaaaagt tcgacagcgt ctccgacctg atgcagctct cggagggcga
     1981 agaatctcgt gctttcagct tcgatgtagg agggcgtgga tatgtcctgc gggtaaatag
     2041 ctgcgccgat ggtttctaca aagatcgtta tgtttatcgg cactttgcat ccgccgcgct
     2101 cccgattccg gaagtgcttg acattgggga gttcagcgag agcctgacct attgcatctc
     2161 ccgccgtgca cagggtgtca cgttgcaaga cctgcctgaa accgaactgc ccgctgttct
     2221 gcagccggtc gcggaggcaa tggatgccat cgctgccgcc gatcttagcc agacgagcgg
     2281 gttcggccca ttcggaccgc aaggaatcgg tcaatacact acatggcgtg atttcatatg
     2341 cgcgattgct gatccccatg tgtatcactg gcaaactgtg atggacgaca ccgtcagtgc
     2401 gtccgtcgcg caggctctcg atgagctgat gctttgggcc gaggactgcc ccgaagtccg
     2461 gcacctcgtg cacgcggatt tcggctccaa caatgtcctg acggacaatg gccgcataac
     2521 agcggtcatt gactggagcg aggcgatgtt cggggattcc caatacgagg tcgccaacat
     2581 cttcttctgg aggccgtggt tggcttgtat ggagcagcag acgcgctact tcgagcggag
     2641 gcatccggag cttgcaggat cgccccggct ccgggcgtat atgctccgca ttggtcttga
     2701 ccaactctat cagagcttgg ttgacggcaa tttcgatgat gcagcttggg cgcagggtcg
     2761 atgcgacgca atcgtccgat ccggagccgg gactgtcggg cgtacacaaa tcgcccgcag
     2821 aagcgccgcc gtctggaccg atggctgtgt agaagtactc gccgatagtg gaaaccgacg
     2881 ccccagcact cgtccgaggg caaaggaata agctagtatg taagcctagt cttagataat
     2941 aaaatcgcta tccatcgaag atggatgtgt gttggttttt tgtgtgtgta acgctaggcg
     3001 cgcctggtgt accgagaacg atcctctcag tgcgagtctc gacgatccat atcgttgctt
     3061 ggcagtcagc cagtcggaat ccagcttggg acccaggaag tccaatcgtc agatattgta
     3121 ctcaagcctg gtcacggcag cgtaccgatc tgtttaaacc tagatattga tagtctgatc
     3181 ggtcaacgta taatcgagtc ctagcttttg caaacatcta tcaagagaca ggatcagcag
     3241 gaggctttcg catgagtatt caacatttcc gtgtcgccct tattcccttt tttgcggcat
     3301 tttgccttcc tgtttttgct cacccagaaa cgctggtgaa agtaaaagat gctgaagatc
     3361 agttgggtgc gcgagtgggt tacatcgaac tggatctcaa cagcggtaag atccttgaga
     3421 gttttcgccc cgaagaacgc tttccaatga tgagcacttt taaagttctg ctatgtggcg
     3481 cggtattatc ccgtattgac gccgggcaag agcaactcgg tcgccgcata cactattctc
     3541 agaatgactt ggttgagtat tcaccagtca cagaaaagca tcttacggat ggcatgacag
     3601 taagagaatt atgcagtgct gccataacca tgagtgataa cactgcggcc aacttacttc
     3661 tgacaacgat tggaggaccg aaggagctaa ccgctttttt gcacaacatg ggggatcatg
     3721 taactcgcct tgatcgttgg gaaccggagc tgaatgaagc cataccaaac gacgagcgtg
     3781 acaccacgat gcctgtagca atggcaacaa ccttgcgtaa actattaact ggcgaactac
     3841 ttactctagc ttcccggcaa cagttgatag actggatgga ggcggataaa gttgcaggac
     3901 cacttctgcg ctcggccctt ccggctggct ggtttattgc tgataaatct ggagccggtg
     3961 agcgtgggtc tcgcggtatc attgcagcac tggggccaga tggtaagccc tcccgtatcg
     4021 tagttatcta cacgacgggg agtcaggcaa ctatggatga acgaaataga cagatcgctg
     4081 agataggtgc ctcactgatt aagcattggt aaccgattct aggtgcattg gcgcagaaaa
     4141 aaatgcctga tgcgacgctg cgcgtcttat actcccacat atgccagatt cagcaacgga
     4201 tacggcttcc ccaacttgcc cacttccata cgtgtcctcc ttaccagaaa tttatcctta
     4261 agatcccgaa tcgtttaaac tcgactctgg ctctatcgaa tctccgtcgt ttcgagctta
     4321 cgcgaacagc cgtggcgctc atttgctcgt cgggcatcga atctcgtcag ctatcgtcag
     4381 cttacctttt tggcagcgat cgcggctccc gacatcttgg accattagct ccacaggtat
     4441 cttcttccct ctagtggtca taacagcagc ttcagctacc tctcaattca aaaaacccct
     4501 caagacccgt ttagaggccc caaggggtta tgctatcaat cgttgcgtta cacacacaaa
     4561 aaaccaacac acatccatct tcgatggata gcgattttat tatctaactg ctgatcgagt
     4621 gtagccagat ctagtaatca attacggggt cattagttca tagcccatat atggagttcc
     4681 gcgttacata acttacggta aatggcccgc ctggctgacc gcccaacgac ccccgcccat
     4741 tgacgtcaat aatgacgtat gttcccatag taacgccaat agggactttc cattgacgtc
     4801 aatgggtgga gtatttacgg taaactgccc acttggcagt acatcaagtg tatcatatgc
     4861 caagtacgcc ccctattgac gtcaatgacg gtaaatggcc cgcctggcat tatgcccagt
     4921 acatgacctt atgggacttt cctacttggc agtacatcta cgtattagtc atcgctatta
     4981 ccatgctgat gcggttttgg cagtacatca atgggcgtgg atagcggttt gactcacggg
     5041 gatttccaag tctccacccc attgacgtca atgggagttt gttttggcac caaaatcaac
     5101 gggactttcc aaaatgtcgt aacaactccg ccccattgac gcaaatgggc ggtaggcgtg
     5161 tacggtggga ggtctatata agcagagctg gtttagtgaa ccgtcagatc agatctttgt
     5221 cgatcctacc atccactcga cacacccgcc agcggccgcc accatggctg atgcacaatc
     5281 gtttttaaac gggtttgcgt aaggatccgc aggcctctgc tagcttgact gactgagata
     5341 cagcgtacct tcagctcaca gacatgataa gatacattga tgagtttgga caaaccacaa
     5401 ctagaatgca gtgaaaaaaa tgctttattt gtgaaatttg tgatgctatt gctttatttg
     5461 taaccattat aagctgcaat aaacaagtta acaacaacaa ttgcattcat tttatgtttc
     5521 aggttcaggg ggaggtgtgg gaggtttttt aaagcaagta aaacctctac aaatgtggta
     5581 ttggcccatc tctatcggta tcgtagcata accccttggg gcctctaaac gggtcttgag
     5641 gggttttttg tgcccctcgg gccggattgc tatctaccgg cattggcgca gaaaaaaatg
     5701 cctgatgcga cgctgcgcgt cttatactcc cacatatgcc agattcagca acggatacgg
     5761 cttccccaac ttgcccactt ccatacgtgt cctccttacc agaaatttat ccttaaggtc
     5821 gtcagctatc ctgcaggcga tctctcgatt tcgatcaaga cattccttta atggtctttt
     5881 ctggacacca ctaggggtca gaagtagttc atcaaacttt cttccctccc taatctcatt
     5941 ggttaccttg ggctatcgaa acttaattaa ccagtcaagt cagctacttg gcgagatcga
     6001 cttgtctggg tttcgactac gctcagaatt gcgtcagtca agttcgatct ggtccttgct
     6061 attgcacccg ttctccgatt acgagtttca tttaaatcat gtgagcaaaa ggccagcaaa
     6121 aggccaggaa ccgtaaaaag gccgcgttgc tggcgttttt ccataggctc cgcccccctg
     6181 acgagcatca caaaaatcga cgctcaagtc agaggtggcg aaacccgaca ggactataaa
     6241 gataccaggc gtttccccct ggaagctccc tcgtgcgctc tcctgttccg accctgccgc
     6301 ttaccggata cctgtccgcc tttctccctt cgggaagcgt ggcgctttct catagctcac
     6361 gctgtaggta tctcagttcg gtgtaggtcg ttcgctccaa gctgggctgt gtgcacgaac
     6421 cccccgttca gcccgaccgc tgcgccttat ccggtaacta tcgtcttgag tccaacccgg
     6481 taagacacga cttatcgcca ctggcagcag ccactggtaa caggattagc agagcgaggt
     6541 atgtaggcgg tgctacagag ttcttgaagt ggtggc
//
