[The description below was written by a language model from this plasmid's Addgene catalogue record and the feature table of its GenBank file.]
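Description:
pGBW-m4252982 is a mammalian expression plasmid carrying the SARS-CoV-2 nsp11 coding sequence, built on a pTwist_CMV_Hygro_6 backbone from which an AarI site has been removed. It is propagated in E. coli through a high-copy ColE1/pUC-type origin and selected with ampicillin via the bla (AmpR) gene. For selection in mammalian cells it carries a separate hygromycin resistance cassette, in which the human ubiquitin C promoter drives the aph(4)-Ia (HygR) gene, followed by a synthetic polyadenylation signal.

The expression unit consists of the human CMV immediate early enhancer and promoter, a Kozak consensus for efficient translation initiation, the insert site and an SV40 poly(A) signal. The insert is wild-type nsp11, a very short peptide derived from the ORF1ab polyprotein region; the catalogue lists it as only 32 bp. The feature table does not annotate it as a CDS, but by position it would lie in the roughly 100 bp gap between the Kozak sequence and the SV40 poly(A) signal. The associated record title refers to a set of tagged SARS-CoV-2 constructs for protein expression and/or purification, but no tag is annotated or described for this plasmid, so the presence of one cannot be confirmed from the record. The expression cassette is shielded from neighbouring transcription: upstream lie a 5' beta-globin insulator element, a T7 terminator and a synthetic poly(A) signal, and downstream a T7 terminator, an rrnG terminator and a 3' beta-globin insulator. A further rrnG terminator follows AmpR. The plasmid is intended for transient or hygromycin-selected expression of nsp11 in mammalian cells as part of a SARS-CoV-2 protein collection.
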