Addgene plasmid #153934: pGBW-m4252982
Purpose: Mammalian expression plasmid for SARS-CoV-2 nsp11
Depositing lab: Ginkgo Bioworks & Benjie Chen. Depositing organization: Ginkgo Bioworks.
Backbone
  Vector backbone: pTwist_CMV_Hygro_6 with AarI site removed
  Backbone size w/o insert (bp): 6525
  Vector type: Mammalian Expression
  Selectable markers: Hygromycin
Growth in bacteria
  Bacterial resistance: Ampicillin, 100 μg/mL
  Growth temperature: 37°C
  Growth strain: DH5alpha
  Copy number: High Copy
Gene/Insert
  Gene/Insert name: SARS-CoV-2 nsp11
  Species: Severe acute respiratory syndrome coronavirus 2
  Insert size (bp): 32
  Mutation: wt
  Entrez Gene: ORF1ab (a.k.a. GU280_gp01)
  Promoter: CMV
  Cloning method: Unknown
Resource information
  A portion of this plasmid was derived from a plasmid made by: GinkgoBioworks
Depositor comments: NCBI reference sequence: YP_009725312.1
How to cite: pGBW-m4252982 was a gift from Ginkgo Bioworks & Benjie Chen (Addgene plasmid # 153934 ; http://n2t.net/addgene:153934 ; RRID:Addgene_153934)
